>Addgene plasmid #164023 | pDB.His.MBP.3C CARD8 CARD A452C | addgene full sequence | sequence record 325101 | Addgene NGS Result
TTGAGATCCTTTTTTTCTGCGCGTAATCTGCTGCTTGCAAACAAAAAAACCACCGCTACCAGCGGTGGTT
TGTTTGCCGGATCAAGAGCTACCAACTCTTTTTCCGAAGGTAACTGGCTTCAGCAGAGCGCAGATACCAA
ATACTGTCCTTCTAGTGTAGCCGTAGTTAGGCCACCACTTCAAGAACTCTGTAGCACCGCCTACATACCT
CGCTCTGCTAATCCTGTTACCAGTGGCTGCTGCCAGTGGCGATAAGTCGTGTCTTACCGGGTTGGACTCA
AGACGATAGTTACCGGATAAGGCGCAGCGGTCGGGCTGAACGGGGGGTTCGTGCACACAGCCCAGCTTGG
AGCGAACGACCTACACCGAACTGAGATACCTACAGCGTGAGCTATGAGAAAGCGCCACGCTTCCCGAAGG
GAGAAAGGCGGACAGGTATCCGGTAAGCGGCAGGGTCGGAACAGGAGAGCGCACGAGGGAGCTTCCAGGG
GGAAACGCCTGGTATCTTTATAGTCCTGTCGGGTTTCGCCACCTCTGACTTGAGCGTCGATTTTTGTGAT
GCTCGTCAGGGGGGCGGAGCCTATGGAAAAACGCCAGCAACGCGGCCTTTTTACGGTTCCTGGCCTTTTG
CTGGCCTTTTGCTCACATGTTCTTTCCTGCGTTATCCCCTGATTCTGTGGATAACCGTATTACCGCCTTT
GAGTGAGCTGATACCGCTCGCCGCAGCCGAACGACCGAGCGCAGCGAGTCAGTGAGCGAGGAAGCGGAAG
AGCGCCTGATGCGGTATTTTCTCCTTACGCATCTGTGCGGTATTTCACACCGCAATGGTGCACTCTCAGT
ACAATCTGCTCTGATGCCGCATAGTTAAGCCAGTATACACTCCGCTATCGCTACGTGACTGGGTCATGGC
TGCGCCCCGACACCCGCCAACACCCGCTGACGCGCCCTGACGGGCTTGTCTGCTCCCGGCATCCGCTTAC
AGACAAGCTGTGACCGTCTCCGGGAGCTGCATGTGTCAGAGGTTTTCACCGTCATCACCGAAACGCGCGA
GGCAGCTGCGGTAAAGCTCATCAGCGTGGTCGTGAAGCGATTCACAGATGTCTGCCTGTTCATCCGCGTC
CAGCTCGTTGAGTTTCTCCAGAAGCGTTAATGTCTGGCTTCTGATAAAGCGGGCCATGTTAAGGGCGGTT
TTTTCCTGTTTGGTCACTGATGCCTCCGTGTAAGGGGGATTTCTGTTCATGGGGGTAATGATACCGATGA
AACGAGAGAGGATGCTCACGATACGGGTTACTGATGATGAACATGCCCGGTTACTGGAACGTTGTGAGGG
TAAACAACTGGCGGTATGGATGCGGCGGGACCAGAGAAAAATCACTCAGGGTCAATGCCAGCGCTTCGTT
AATACAGATGTAGGTGTTCCACAGGGTAGCCAGCAGCATCCTGCGATGCAGATCCGGAACATAATGGTGC
AGGGCGCTGACTTCCGCGTTTCCAGACTTTACGAAACACGGAAACCGAAGACCATTCATGTTGTTGCTCA
GGTCGCAGACGTTTTGCAGCAGCAGTCGCTTCACGTTCGCTCGCGTATCGGTGATTCATTCTGCTAACCA
GTAAGGCAACCCCGCCAGCCTAGCCGGGTCCTCAACGACAGGAGCACGATCATGCGCACCCGTGGGGCCG
CCATGCCGGCGATAATGGCCTGCTTCTCGCCGAAACGTTTGGTGGCGGGACCAGTGACGAAGGCTTGAGC
GAGGGCGTGCAAGATTCCGAATACCGCAAGCGACAGGCCGATCATCGTCGCGCTCCAGCGAAAGCGGTCC
TCGCCGAAAATGACCCAGAGCGCTGCCGGCACCTGTCCTACGAGTTGCATGATAAAGAAGACAGTCATAA
GTGCGGCGACGATAGTCATGCCCCGCGCCCACCGGAAGGAGCTGACTGGGTTGAAGGCTCTCAAGGGCAT
CGGTCGAGATCCCGGTGCCTAATGAGTGAGCTAACTTACATTAATTGCGTTGCGCTCACTGCCCGCTTTC
CAGTCGGGAAACCTGTCGTGCCAGCTGCATTAATGAATCGGCCAACGCGCGGGGAGAGGCGGTTTGCGTA
TTGGGCGCCAGGGTGGTTTTTCTTTTCACCAGTGAGACGGGCAACAGCTGATTGCCCTTCACCGCCTGGC
CCTGAGAGAGTTGCAGCAAGCGGTCCACGCTGGTTTGCCCCAGCAGGCGAAAATCCTGTTTGATGGTGGT
TAACGGCGGGATATAACATGAGCTGTCTTCGGTATCGTCGTATCCCACTACCGAGATATCCGCACCAACG
CGCAGCCCGGACTCGGTAATGGCGCGCATTGCGCCCAGCGCCATCTGATCGTTGGCAACCAGCATCGCAG
TGGGAACGATGCCCTCATTCAGCATTTGCATGGTTTGTTGAAAACCGGACATGGCACTCCAGTCGCCTTC
CCGTTCCGCTATCGGCTGAATTTGATTGCGAGTGAGATATTTATGCCAGCCAGCCAGACGCAGACGCGCC
GAGACAGAACTTAATGGGCCCGCTAACAGCGCGATTTGCTGGTGACCCAATGCGACCAGATGCTCCACGC
CCAGTCGCGTACCGTCTTCATGGGAGAAAATAATACTGTTGATGGGTGTCTGGTCAGAGACATCAAGAAA
TAACGCCGGAACATTAGTGCAGGCAGCTTCCACAGCAATGGCATCCTGGTCATCCAGCGGATAGTTAATG
ATCAGCCCACTGACGCGTTGCGCGAGAAGATTGTGCACCGCCGCTTTACAGGCTTCGACGCCGCTTCGTT
CTACCATCGACACCACCACGCTGGCACCCAGTTGATCGGCGCGAGATTTAATCGCCGCGACAATTTGCGA
CGGCGCGTGCAGGGCCAGACTGGAGGTGGCAACGCCAATCAGCAACGACTGTTTGCCCGCCAGTTGTTGT
GCCACGCGGTTGGGAATGTAATTCAGCTCCGCCATCGCCGCTTCCACTTTTTCCCGCGTTTTCGCAGAAA
CGTGGCTGGCCTGGTTCACCACGCGGGAAACGGTCTGATAAGAGACACCGGCATACTCTGCGACATCGTA
TAACGTTACTGGTTTCACATTCACCACCCTGAATTGACTCTCTTCCGGGCGCTATCATGCCATACCGCGA
AAGGTTTTGCGCCATTCGATGGTGTCCGGGATCTCGACGCTCTCCCTTATGCGACTCCTGCATTAGGAAG
CAGCCCAGTAGTAGGTTGAGGCCGTTGAGCACCGCCGCCGCAAGGAATGGTGCATGCAAGGAGATGGCGC
CCAACAGTCCCCCGGCCACGGGGCCTGCCACCATACCCACGCCGAAACAAGCGCTCATGAGCCCGAAGTG
GCGAGCCCGATCTTCCCCATCGGTGATGTCGGCGATATAGGCGCCAGCAACCGCACCTGTGGCGCCGGTG
ATGCCGGCCACGATGCGTCCGGCGTAGAGGATCGAGATCTCGATCCCGCGAAATTAATACGACTCACTAT
AGGGGAATTGTGAGCGGATAACAATTCCCCTCTAGAAATAATTTTGTTTAACTTTAAGAAGGAGATATAC
CATGGGCAGCAGCCATCATCATCATCATCACGGTACCAAAACTGAAGAAGGTAAACTGGTAATCTGGATT
AACGGCGATAAAGGCTATAACGGTCTCGCTGAAGTCGGTAAGAAATTCGAGAAAGATACCGGAATTAAAG
TCACCGTTGAGCATCCGGATAAACTGGAAGAGAAATTCCCACAGGTTGCGGCAACTGGCGATGGCCCTGA
CATTATCTTCTGGGCACACGACCGCTTTGGTGGCTACGCTCAATCTGGCCTGTTGGCTGAAATCACCCCG
GACAAAGCGTTCCAGGACAAGCTGTATCCGTTTACCTGGGATGCCGTACGTTACAACGGCAAGCTGATTG
CTTACCCGATCGCTGTTGAAGCGTTATCGCTGATTTATAACAAAGATCTGCTGCCGAACCCGCCAAAAAC
CTGGGAAGAGATCCCGGCGCTGGATAAAGAACTGAAAGCGAAAGGTAAGAGCGCGCTGATGTTCAACCTG
CAAGAACCGTACTTCACCTGGCCGCTGATTGCTGCTGACGGGGGTTATGCGTTCAAGTATGAAAACGGCA
AGTACGACATTAAAGACGTGGGCGTGGATAACGCTGGCGCGAAAGCGGGTCTGACCTTCCTGGTTGACCT
GATTAAAAACAAACACATGAATGCAGACACCGATTACTCCATCGCAGAAGCTGCCTTTAATAAAGGCGAA
ACAGCGATGACCATCAACGGCCCGTGGGCATGGTCCAACATCGACACCAGCAAAGTGAATTATGGTGTAA
CGGTACTGCCGACCTTCAAGGGTCAACCATCCAAACCGTTCGTTGGCGTGCTGAGCGCAGGTATTAACGC
CGCCAGTCCGAACAAAGAGCTGGCAAAAGAGTTCCTCGAAAACTATCTGCTGACTGATGAAGGTCTGGAA
GCGGTTAATAAAGACAAACCGCTGGGTGCCGTAGCGCTGAAGTCTTACGAGGAAGAGTTGGCGAAAGATC
CACGTATTGCCGCCACCATGGAAAACGCCCAGAAAGGTGAAATCATGCCGAACATCCCGCAGATGTCCGC
TTTCTGGTATGCCGTGCGTACTGCGGTGATCAACGCCGCCAGCGGTCGTCAGACTGTCGATGAAGCCCTG
AAAGACGCGCAGACTGGTACCGATTACGATATCCCAACGACCCTGGAAGTGCTGTTCCAGGGTCCGCATA
TGGCTAGCCCTCCTTTCTCAGGTGCATGCTTTGTGAAGGAGAACCACCGGCAACTCCAAGCCAGGATGGG
GGACCTGAAAGGGGTGCTCGATGATCTCCAAGACAATGAGGTTCTTACTGAGAATGAGAAGGAGCTGGTG
GAGCAGGAAAAGACACGGCAGAGCAAGAATGAGGCCTTGCTGAGCATGGTGGAGAAGAAAGGGGACCTGG
CCCTGGACGTGCTCTTCAGAAGCATTAGTGAAAGGGACCCTTACCTCGTGTCCTATCTTAGACAGCAGAA
TTTGTAGGCGGCCGCACTCGAGCACCACCACCACCACCACTGAGATCCGGCTGCTAACAAAGCCCGAAAG
GAAGCTGAGTTGGCTGCTGCCACCGCTGAGCAATAACTAGCATAACCCCTTGGGGCCTCTAAACGGGTCT
TGAGGGGTTTTTTGCTGAAAGGAGGAACTATATCCGGATTGGCGAATGGG
[124 nt withheld, positions 5231-5354]
C
[91 nt withheld, positions 5356-5446]
A
[49 nt withheld, positions 5448-5496]
CCTTTGACGTTGGAGTCCACGTTCTTT
[37 nt withheld, positions 5524-5560]
ACCCTATCTCGGTCTATTCTTTTGATTTATAAGGGATTTTGCCGATTTCGGCCTATTGGTTAAAAAATGA
GCTGATTTAACAAAAATTTAACGCGAATTTTAACAAAATATTAACGCTTACAATTTAGGTGGCACTTTTC
GGGGAAATGTGCGCGGAACCCCTATTTGTTTATTTTTCTAAATACATTCAAATATGTATCCGCTCATGAA
TTAATTCTTAGAAAAACTCATCGAGCATCAAATGAAACTGCAATTTATTCATATCAGGATTATCAATACC
ATATTTTTGAAAAAGCCGTTTCTGTAATGAAGGAGAAAACTCACCGAGGCAGTTCCATAGGATGGCAAGA
TCCTGGTATCGGTCTGCGATTCCGACTCGTCCAACATCAATACAACCTATTAATTTCCCCTCGTCAAAAA
TAAGGTTATCAAGTGAGAAATCACCATGAGTGACGACTGAATCCGGTGAGAATGGCAAAAGTTTATGCAT
TTCTTTCCAGACTTGTTCAACAGGCCAGCCATTACGCTCGTCATCAAAATCACTCGCATCAACCAAACCG
TTATTCATTCGTGATTGCGCCTGAGCGAGACGAAATACGCGATCGCTGTTAAAAGGACAATTACAAACAG
GAATCGAATGCAACCGGCGCAGGAACACTGCCAGCGCATCAACAATATTTTCACCTGAATCAGGATATTC
TTCTAATACCTGGAATGCTGTTTTCCCGGGGATCGCAGTGGTGAGTAACCATGCATCATCAGGAGTACGG
ATAAAATGCTTGATGGTCGGAAGAGGCATAAATTCCGTCAGCCAGTTTAGTCTGACCATCTCATCTGTAA
CATCATTGGCAACGCTACCTTTGCCATGTTTCAGAAACAACTCTGGCGCATCGGGCTTCCCATACAATCG
ATAGATTGTCGCACCTGATTGCCCGACATTATCGCGAGCCCATTTATACCCATATAAATCAGCATCCATG
TTGGAATTTAATCGCGGCCTAGAGCAAGACGTTTCCCGTTGAATATGGCTCATAACACCCCTTGTATTAC
TGTTTATGTAAGCAGACAGTTTTATTGTTCATGACCAAAATCCCTTAACGTGAGTTTTCGTTCCACTGAG
CGTCAGACCCCGTAGAAAAGATCAAAGGATCTTC
Features (pLannotate 1.2.2; 21 found; start..end, strand, type, name):
      1..589     +  rep_origin     ori: high-copy-number ColE1/pMB1/pBR322/pUC origin of replication
    775..914     -  misc_feature   bom: basis of mobility region from pBR322
   1016..1207    -  CDS            rop: Rop protein, which maintains plasmids at low copy number; rop
   1224..1604    +  CDS            YPB1_ECOLX: Protein predicted: Swiss-Prot protein existence level 4. From Escherichia coli.
   1676..1967    -  CDS            TcR (fragment): tetracycline efflux protein; tet; confers resistance to tetracycline
   1982..2003    -  protein_bind   CAP binding site: CAP binding activates transcription in the presence of cAMP. E. coli catabolite activator protein
   2016..3098    -  CDS            lacI: lac repressor; lacI; The lac repressor binds to the lac operator to inhibit transcription in E. coli. This inhibition can be relieved by adding lactose or isopropyl-β-D-thiogalactopyranoside (IPTG).
   3099..3176    -  promoter       lacI promoter: lacI
   3184..3463    -  CDS            TcR (fragment): tetracycline efflux protein; tet; confers resistance to tetracycline
   3485..3503    +  promoter       T7 promoter: promoter for bacteriophage T7 RNA polymerase
   3504..3528    +  protein_bind   lac operator: The lac repressor binds to the lac operator to inhibit transcription in E. coli. This inhibition can be relieved by adding lactose or isopropyl-β-D-thiogalactopyranoside (IPTG). lac repressor encoded by lacI
   3543..3565    +  RBS            RBS: efficient ribosome binding site from bacteriophage T7 gene 10 (Olins and Rangwala, 1989)
   3584..3600    +  CDS            capTEV™ (fragment): composite tag for in vivo biotinylation, TEV protease cleavage, and 6xHis tagging
   3608..4705    +  CDS            MBP: maltose binding protein from E. coli; malE (mutated); This version of the gene does not encode a signal sequence, so MBP will remain in the cytosol.
   4763..5044    +  CDS            CARD8 (fragment): CARD8_HUMAN - Also known as DACAR From Homo sapiens (Human).
   5063..5080    +  CDS            9xHis (fragment): 9xHis affinity tag
   5090..5139    +  CDS            SET1 (fragment): solubility-enhancement tag derived from T7 phage gene 10B
   5147..5194    +  terminator     T7 terminator: transcription terminator for bacteriophage T7 RNA polymerase
   5231..5659    +  rep_origin     f1 ori (sequence partly withheld): f1 bacteriophage origin of replication; arrow indicates direction of (+) strand synthesis
   5712..5769    +  promoter       AmpR promoter (fragment): bla
   5778..6593    -  CDS            KanR: aminoglycoside phosphotransferase; aph(3')-Ia; confers resistance to kanamycin in bacteria or G418 (Geneticin®) in eukaryotes
