[The description below was written by a language model from this plasmid's Addgene catalogue record and pLannotate feature annotations shown in this document.]
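Description:
pDB.His.MBP.3C CARD8 CARD A452C is a 6.7 kb bacterial expression plasmid built on the pDB.His.MBP.3C backbone, a pET-style T7 vector. It replicates from a ColE1/pBR322-type origin accompanied by the bom region and the rop gene, which holds copy number down and fits the catalogue's "low copy" designation. Selection is by kanamycin through an aph(3')-Ia (KanR) gene. An f1 origin is also present, along with remnant tetracycline-resistance fragments and a partial AmpR promoter that are backbone leftovers rather than functional markers.

The expression cassette consists of a T7 promoter followed by a lac operator and the T7 gene 10 ribosome binding site, with a plasmid-borne lacI gene under its own promoter. Transcription therefore depends on a host supplying T7 RNA polymerase and is repressed until relieved by IPTG or lactose; a T7 terminator closes the unit. The open reading frame begins with a short His-tag segment (the annotation tool matched it to part of a composite tag), continues into a signal-sequence-less, cytosolic maltose binding protein, and then, according to the catalogue, an HRV 3C protease site that is not separately annotated. Next comes a fragment of human CARD8 corresponding to its CARD domain and carrying the A452C substitution. Short His-tag and T7 gene 10-derived matches lie downstream of the insert; the record does not indicate whether they are translated.

The MBP-His fusion provides solubility and affinity purification, and 3C cleavage releases the CARD. The introduced cysteine is intended for cysteine-directed labelling. The associated work concerns filament formation in CARD8 and NLRP1 inflammasomes.
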