Addgene plasmid #164023: pDB.His.MBP.3C CARD8 CARD A452C
Purpose: Bacterial expression vector encoding a HRV 3C-cleavable His-MBP-tagged CARD8 CARD (A452C mutation for cysteine labelling applications)
Depositing lab: Hao Wu. Depositing organization: Boston Children's Hospital. Publication: Mechanism of filament formation in UPA-promoted CARD8 and NLRP1 inflammasomes. Robert Hollingsworth L, David L, Li Y, Griswold AR, Ruan J, Sharif H, Fontana P, Orth-He EL, Fu TM, Bachovchin DA, Wu H. Nat Commun. 2021 Jan 8;12(1):189. doi: 10.1038/s41467-020-20320-y. PubMed 33420033.
Backbone
  Vector backbone: pDB.His.MBP.3C
  Vector type: Bacterial Expression
Growth in bacteria
  Bacterial resistance: Kanamycin, 50 μg/mL
  Growth temperature: 37°C
  Growth strain: DH5alpha
  Copy number: Low Copy
Gene/Insert
  Gene/Insert name: CARD8
  Species: H. sapiens (human)
  Mutation: A452C
  Entrez Gene: CARD8 (a.k.a. CARDINAL, DACAR, DAKAR, NDPP, NDPP1, TUCAN)
  Tag / fusion protein: His6-MBP-3C (N terminal on insert)
  Cloning method: Restriction Enzyme; 5′ cloning site Unknown (unknown if destroyed)
Terms and licenses: Academic/Nonprofit Terms; Industry Terms: Not Available to Industry
How to cite: pDB.His.MBP.3C CARD8 CARD A452C was a gift from Hao Wu (Addgene plasmid # 164023 ; http://n2t.net/addgene:164023 ; RRID:Addgene_164023)
