>Addgene plasmid #164023 | pDB.His.MBP.3C CARD8 CARD A452C | depositor partial sequence | sequence record 318242 | Insert sequence
ATGCCTTTCTCAGGTGCATGCTTTGTGAAGGAGAACCACCGGCAACTCCAAGCCAGGATGGGGGACCTGA
AAGGGGTGCTCGATGATCTCCAAGACAATGAGGTTCTTACTGAGAATGAGAAGGAGCTGGTGGAGCAGGA
AAAGACACGGCAGAGCAAGAATGAGGCCTTGCTGAGCATGGTGGAGAAGAAAGGGGACCTGGCCCTGGAC
GTGCTCTTCAGAAGCATTAGTGAAAGGGACCCTTACCTCGTGTCCTATCTTAGACAGCAGAATTTGTAG
